Addgene plasmid #203390: Tau BA 12->10 V393I
Purpose: For transfection and in vitro assay
Depositing lab: Stefan Stamm. Depositing organization: University of Kentucky. Publication: Influence of FTDP-17 mutants on circular tau RNAs. Margvelani G, Welden JR, Maquera AA, Van Eyk JE, Murray C, Miranda Sardon SC, Stamm S. Biochim Biophys Acta Mol Basis Dis. 2024 Apr;1870(4):167036. doi: 10.1016/j.bbadis.2024.167036. Epub 2024 Jan 28. PubMed 38286213.
Backbone
  Vector backbone: pcDNA 3.1
  Vector type: Mammalian Expression
Growth in bacteria
  Bacterial resistance: Ampicillin, 100 μg/mL
  Growth temperature: 37°C
  Growth strain: NEB Stable
  Copy number: Unknown
Gene/Insert
  Gene/Insert name: MAPT (alt name: Tau (with internal FLAG-tag))
  Species: H. sapiens (human)
  Mutation: V363I
  Entrez Gene: MAPT (a.k.a. DDPAC, FTD1, FTDP-17, MAPTL, MSTD, MTBT1, MTBT2, PPND, PPP1R103, TAU, Tau-PHF6, tau-40)
  Promoter: CMVf
  Cloning method: Unknown
Terms and licenses: Academic/Nonprofit Terms; Industry Terms: Not Available to Industry
Depositor comments: Please visit https://doi.org/10.1101/2023.09.08.556913 for bioRxiv preprint.
How to cite: Tau BA 12->10 V393I was a gift from Stefan Stamm (Addgene plasmid # 203390 ; http://n2t.net/addgene:203390 ; RRID:Addgene_203390)
