[The description below was written by a language model from this plasmid's Addgene catalogue record and pLannotate feature annotations shown in this document.]
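Description:
Tau BA 12->10 V393I is a mammalian expression plasmid built on a pcDNA 3.1 backbone, carrying a human MAPT (tau) insert with an internal FLAG tag. It is propagated in E. coli through a high-copy ColE1/pUC-type origin with ampicillin selection (AmpR under its own bla promoter), and also contains an f1 origin. A neomycin/kanamycin phosphotransferase gene driven by the SV40 enhancer/early promoter and terminated by an SV40 poly(A) signal provides the usual pcDNA3.1 option of G418 selection in mammalian cells.

The payload lies between the CMV enhancer/promoter, which is followed by a T7 promoter, and the bGH polyadenylation signal. This region spans close to 2.8 kb, but only a 3xFLAG epitope and a short adjacent MAPT coding fragment are annotated as tau-related. The remaining stretches carry only short fragmentary matches (MKNK1, GVQW1, CEN/ARS, HIV-1 LTR) that are probably incidental similarities, perhaps to repetitive or intronic human sequence, rather than designed elements. This layout fits a genomic minigene-type insert rather than a plain cDNA. The "12->10" in the name, together with the associated work on circular tau RNAs and FTDP-17 mutants, suggests a construct designed to generate the circular RNA formed by backsplicing of exon 12 to exon 10, with the FLAG tag allowing detection of any translated product. The record does not describe this architecture explicitly.

The disease-linked substitution is recorded inconsistently: the plasmid name gives V393I, whereas the mutation field gives V363I, so the actual position should be checked against the sequence. The stated purpose is transfection and in vitro assay.
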