Features (pLannotate 1.2.2; 24 found; start..end, strand, type, name):
    111..902     +  CDS            neo: KKA2_KLEPN - Also known as kan, nptII. Experimental evidence at protein level: Swiss-Prot protein existence level 1. Resistance to kanamycin, neomycin, paromomycin, ribostamycin, butirosin and gentamicin B. From Klebsiella pneumoniae.
    926..1084    +  CDS            ble (fragment): BLE_KLEPN - Experimental evidence at protein level: Swiss-Prot protein existence level 1. Binding protein with a strong affinity to the bleomycin family of antibiotics. Binds to CL990; an antimitotic-antibiotic compound. From Klebsiella pneumoniae.
   1079..1200    +  polyA_signal   SV40 poly(A) signal: SV40 polyadenylation signal
   1273..1289    -  protein_bind   lac operator: The lac repressor binds to the lac operator to inhibit transcription in E. coli. This inhibition can be relieved by adding lactose or isopropyl-β-D-thiogalactopyranoside (IPTG). lac repressor encoded by lacI
   1297..1327    -  promoter       lac promoter: promoter for the E. coli lac operon
   1342..1363    -  protein_bind   CAP binding site: CAP binding activates transcription in the presence of cAMP. E. coli catabolite activator protein
   1376..1468    -  CDS            lacI (fragment): lac repressor; lacI; The lac repressor binds to the lac operator to inhibit transcription in E. coli. This inhibition can be relieved by adding lactose or isopropyl-β-D-thiogalactopyranoside (IPTG).
   1651..2239    -  rep_origin     ori: high-copy-number ColE1/pMB1/pBR322/pUC origin of replication
   2410..3270    -  CDS            AmpR: β-lactamase; bla; confers resistance to ampicillin, carbenicillin, and related antibiotics
   3271..3375    -  promoter       AmpR promoter: bla
   3434..3486    -  misc_feature   bom (fragment): basis of mobility region from pBR322
   3641..4020    +  enhancer       CMV enhancer: human cytomegalovirus immediate early enhancer
   4021..4224    +  promoter       CMV promoter: human cytomegalovirus (CMV) immediate early promoter
   4220..4253    +  LTR            5' LTR (truncated) (fragment): truncated 5' long terminal repeat (LTR) from HIV-1
   4269..4287    +  promoter       T7 promoter: promoter for bacteriophage T7 RNA polymerase
   4684..4818    -  CDS            MKNK1 (fragment): MKNK1_HUMAN - Also known as MNK1. Experimental evidence at protein level: Swiss-Prot protein existence level 1. May play a role in the response to environmental stress and cytokines. Appears to regulate translation by phosphorylating EIF4E, thus increasing the affinity of this protein for the 7-methylguanosine- containing mRNA cap. From Homo sapiens (Human).
   5708..5773    +  CDS            3xFLAG: three tandem FLAG® epitope tags, followed by an enterokinase cleavage site
   5783..5986    +  CDS            MAPT (fragment): TAU_SPECI - Experimental evidence at protein level: Swiss-Prot protein existence level 1. Promotes microtubule assembly and stability, and might be involved in the establishment and maintenance of neuronal polarity. The C-terminus binds axonal microtubules while the N-terminus binds neural plasma membrane components, suggesting that tau functions as a linker protein between both. Axonal polarity is predetermined by tau localization (in the neuronal cell) in the domain of the cell body defined by the centrosome. The short isoforms allow plasticity of the cytoskeleton whereas the longer isoforms
   6312..6328    -  misc_feature   CEN/ARS (fragment): S. cerevisiae CEN6 centromere fused to an autonomously replicating sequence
   6737..7003    +  CDS            GVQW1 (fragment): GVQW1_HUMAN - Also known as TIGD1L2. Experimental evidence at transcript level: Swiss-Prot protein existence level 2. From Homo sapiens (Human).
   7054..7278    +  polyA_signal   bGH poly(A) signal: bovine growth hormone polyadenylation signal
   7282..7303    +  promoter       SV40 promoter (fragment): SV40 enhancer and early promoter
   7324..7752    +  rep_origin     f1 ori (sequence partly withheld): f1 bacteriophage origin of replication; arrow indicates direction of (+) strand synthesis
   7766..44      +  promoter       SV40 promoter (across the origin): SV40 enhancer and early promoter
>Addgene plasmid #203390 | Tau BA 12->10 V393I | addgene full sequence | sequence record 401584 | Addgene NGS Result
AGAAGTAGTGAGGAGGCTTTTTTGGAGGCCTAGGCTTTTGCAAAAAGCTCCCGGGAGCTTGTATATCCAT
TTTCGGATCTGATCAAGAGACAGGATGAGGATCGTTTCGCATGATTGAACAAGATGGATTGCACGCAGGT
TCTCCGGCCGCTTGGGTGGAGAGGCTATTCGGCTATGACTGGGCACAACAGACAATCGGCTGCTCTGATG
CCGCCGTGTTCCGGCTGTCAGCGCAGGGGCGCCCGGTTCTTTTTGTCAAGACCGACCTGTCCGGTGCCCT
GAATGAACTGCAGGACGAGGCAGCGCGGCTATCGTGGCTGGCCACGACGGGCGTTCCTTGCGCAGCTGTG
CTCGACGTTGTCACTGAAGCGGGAAGGGACTGGCTGCTATTGGGCGAAGTGCCGGGGCAGGATCTCCTGT
CATCTCACCTTGCTCCTGCCGAGAAAGTATCCATCATGGCTGATGCAATGCGGCGGCTGCATACGCTTGA
TCCGGCTACCTGCCCATTCGACCACCAAGCGAAACATCGCATCGAGCGAGCACGTACTCGGATGGAAGCC
GGTCTTGTCGATCAGGATGATCTGGACGAAGAGCATCAGGGGCTCGCGCCAGCCGAACTGTTCGCCAGGC
TCAAGGCGCGCATGCCCGACGGCGAGGATCTCGTCGTGACCCATGGCGATGCCTGCTTGCCGAATATCAT
GGTGGAAAATGGCCGCTTTTCTGGATTCATCGACTGTGGCCGGCTGGGTGTGGCGGACCGCTATCAGGAC
ATAGCGTTGGCTACCCGTGATATTGCTGAAGAGCTTGGCGGCGAATGGGCTGACCGCTTCCTCGTGCTTT
ACGGTATCGCCGCTCCCGATTCGCAGCGCATCGCCTTCTATCGCCTTCTTGACGAGTTCTTCTGAGCGGG
ACTCTGGGGTTCGAAATGACCGACCAAGCGACGCCCAACCTGCCATCACGAGATTTCGATTCCACCGCCG
CCTTCTATGAAAGGTTGGGCTTCGGAATCGTTTTCCGGGACGCCGGCTGGATGATCCTCCAGCGCGGGGA
TCTCATGCTGGAGTTCTTCGCCCACCCCAACTTGTTTATTGCAGCTTATAATGGTTACAAATAAAGCAAT
AGCATCACAAATTTCACAAATAAAGCATTTTTTTCACTGCATTCTAGTTGTGGTTTGTCCAAACTCATCA
ATGTATCTTATCATGTCTGTATACCGTCGACCTCTAGCTAGAGCTTGGCGTAATCATGGTCATAGCTGTT
TCCTGTGTGAAATTGTTATCCGCTCACAATTCCACACAACATACGAGCCGGAAGCATAAAGTGTAAAGCC
TGGGGTGCCTAATGAGTGAGCTAACTCACATTAATTGCGTTGCGCTCACTGCCCGCTTTCCAGTCGGGAA
ACCTGTCGTGCCAGCTGCATTAATGAATCGGCCAACGCGCGGGGAGAGGCGGTTTGCGTATTGGGCGCTC
TTCCGCTTCCTCGCTCACTGACTCGCTGCGCTCGGTCGTTCGGCTGCGGCGAGCGGTATCAGCTCACTCA
AAGGCGGTAATACGGTTATCCACAGAATCAGGGGATAACGCAGGAAAGAACATGTGAGCAAAAGGCCAGC
AAAAGGCCAGGAACCGTAAAAAGGCCGCGTTGCTGGCGTTTTTCCATAGGCTCCGCCCCCCTGACGAGCA
TCACAAAAATCGACGCTCAAGTCAGAGGTGGCGAAACCCGACAGGACTATAAAGATACCAGGCGTTTCCC
CCTGGAAGCTCCCTCGTGCGCTCTCCTGTTCCGACCCTGCCGCTTACCGGATACCTGTCCGCCTTTCTCC
CTTCGGGAAGCGTGGCGCTTTCTCATAGCTCACGCTGTAGGTATCTCAGTTCGGTGTAGGTCGTTCGCTC
CAAGCTGGGCTGTGTGCACGAACCCCCCGTTCAGCCCGACCGCTGCGCCTTATCCGGTAACTATCGTCTT
GAGTCCAACCCGGTAAGACACGACTTATCGCCACTGGCAGCAGCCACTGGTAACAGGATTAGCAGAGCGA
GGTATGTAGGCGGTGCTACAGAGTTCTTGAAGTGGTGGCCTAACTACGGCTACACTAGAAGAACAGTATT
TGGTATCTGCGCTCTGCTGAAGCCAGTTACCTTCGGAAAAAGAGTTGGTAGCTCTTGATCCGGCAAACAA
ACCACCGCTGGTAGCGGTGGTTTTTTTGTTTGCAAGCAGCAGATTACGCGCAGAAAAAAAGGATCTCAAG
AAGATCCTTTGATCTTTTCTACGGGGTCTGACGCTCAGTGGAACGAAAACTCACGTTAAGGGATTTTGGT
CATGAGATTATCAAAAAGGATCTTCACCTAGATCCTTTTAAATTAAAAATGAAGTTTTAAATCAATCTAA
AGTATATATGAGTAAACTTGGTCTGACAGTTACCAATGCTTAATCAGTGAGGCACCTATCTCAGCGATCT
GTCTATTTCGTTCATCCATAGTTGCCTGACTCCCCGTCGTGTAGATAACTACGATACGGGAGGGCTTACC
ATCTGGCCCCAGTGCTGCAATGATACCGCGAGACCCACGCTCACCGGCTCCAGATTTATCAGCAATAAAC
CAGCCAGCCGGAAGGGCCGAGCGCAGAAGTGGTCCTGCAACTTTATCCGCCTCCATCCAGTCTATTAATT
GTTGCCGGGAAGCTAGAGTAAGTAGTTCGCCAGTTAATAGTTTGCGCAACGTTGTTGCCATTGCTACAGG
CATCGTGGTGTCACGCTCGTCGTTTGGTATGGCTTCATTCAGCTCCGGTTCCCAACGATCAAGGCGAGTT
ACATGATCCCCCATGTTGTGCAAAAAAGCGGTTAGCTCCTTCGGTCCTCCGATCGTTGTCAGAAGTAAGT
TGGCCGCAGTGTTATCACTCATGGTTATGGCAGCACTGCATAATTCTCTTACTGTCATGCCATCCGTAAG
ATGCTTTTCTGTGACTGGTGAGTACTCAACCAAGTCATTCTGAGAATAGTGTATGCGGCGACCGAGTTGC
TCTTGCCCGGCGTCAATACGGGATAATACCGCGCCACATAGCAGAACTTTAAAAGTGCTCATCATTGGAA
AACGTTCTTCGGGGCGAAAACTCTCAAGGATCTTACCGCTGTTGAGATCCAGTTCGATGTAACCCACTCG
TGCACCCAACTGATCTTCAGCATCTTTTACTTTCACCAGCGTTTCTGGGTGAGCAAAAACAGGAAGGCAA
AATGCCGCAAAAAAGGGAATAAGGGCGACACGGAAATGTTGAATACTCATACTCTTCCTTTTTCAATATT
ATTGAAGCATTTATCAGGGTTATTGTCTCATGAGCGGATACATATTTGAATGTATTTAGAAAAATAAACA
AATAGGGGTTCCGCGCACATTTCCCCGAAAAGTGCCACCTGACGTCGACGGATCGGGAGATCTCCCGATC
CCCTATGGTGCACTCTCAGTACAATCTGCTCTGATGCCGCATAGTTAAGCCAGTATCTGCTCCCTGCTTG
TGTGTTGGAGGTCGCTGAGTAGTGCGCGAGCAAAATTTAAGCTACAACAAGGCAAGGCTTGACCGACAAT
TGCATGAAGAATCTGCTTAGGGTTAGGCGTTTTGCGCTGCTTCGCGATGTACGGGCCAGATATACGCGTT
GACATTGATTATTGACTAGTTATTAATAGTAATCAATTACGGGGTCATTAGTTCATAGCCCATATATGGA
GTTCCGCGTTACATAACTTACGGTAAATGGCCCGCCTGGCTGACCGCCCAACGACCCCCGCCCATTGACG
TCAATAATGACGTATGTTCCCATAGTAACGCCAATAGGGACTTTCCATTGACGTCAATGGGTGGAGTATT
TACGGTAAACTGCCCACTTGGCAGTACATCAAGTGTATCATATGCCAAGTACGCCCCCTATTGACGTCAA
TGACGGTAAATGGCCCGCCTGGCATTATGCCCAGTACATGACCTTATGGGACTTTCCTACTTGGCAGTAC
ATCTACGTATTAGTCATCGCTATTACCATGGTGATGCGGTTTTGGCAGTACATCAATGGGCGTGGATAGC
GGTTTGACTCACGGGGATTTCCAAGTCTCCACCCCATTGACGTCAATGGGAGTTTGTTTTGGCACCAAAA
TCAACGGGACTTTCCAAAATGTCGTAACAACTCCGCCCCATTGACGCAAATGGGCGGTAGGCGTGTACGG
TGGGAGGTCTATATAAGCAGAGCTCTCTGGCTAACTAGAGAACCCACTGCTTACTGGCTTATCGAAATTA
ATACGACTCACTATAGGGAGACCCAAGCTGGCTAGCGTTTAAACTTAAGCTTGGTACCGAGCTCGGATCC
ACTAGTCCAGTGTGGTGGAATTCCCAGGCTGATGGGGCCTCCAGGGCAGTGGTTTCCACCCAGCATTCTC
AAAAGAGCCACTGAGGTCTCAGTGCCATTTTCAAGATTTCGGAAGCGGCCTGGGCACGGCTGGTCCTTCA
CTGGGATCACCACTTGGCAATTATTTACACCTGAGACGAATAAAAACCAGAGTGCTGAGATTACAGGCAT
GGTGGCTTACGCTTGTAATCGGCTTTGGGAAGCCGAGGTGGGCTGATTGCTTGAGCCCAGGAGTTTCAAA
CTATCCTGGACAACATAGCATGACCTCGTCTCTACAAAAAATACAAAAAATTTGCCAGGTGTGGTGGCAT
GTGCCTGTGGTCCCAGCTACTTGGGAGGCTGAAGTAGGAGAATCCCCTGAGCCCTGGGAAGTCGAGGCTG
CACTGAGCCGTGATGATGTCACTGCACTCCAGCCTGGGTGACAAAGTGAGACCCTATCTCACAAAGAAAA
AAAACAAAACAAAAAACCCAAAGCACACTGTTTCCACTGTTTCCAGAGTTCCTGAGAGGAAAGGTCACCG
GGTGAGGAAGACGTTCTCACTGATCTGGCAGAGAAAATGTCCAGTTTTTCCAACTCCCTAAACCATGGTT
TTCTATTTCACAGCCCCCCCTTGCAGGGACAGAGCCCTCGTACAGAAGGGACACCCCACATTTGTCTTCC
CCACAAAGCGGCCTGTGTCCTGCCTACGGGGTCAGGGCTTCTCAAACCTGGCTGTGTGTCAGAATCACCA
GGGGAACTTTTCAAAACTAGAGAGACTGAAGCCAGACTCCTAGATTCTAATTCTAGGTCAGGGCTAGGGG
CTGAGATTGTAAAAATCCACAGGTGATTCTGATGCCCGGCAGGCTTGAGAACAGCCGCAGGGAGTTCTCT
GGGAATGTGCCGGTGGGTCTAGCCAGGTGTGAGTGGAGATGCCGGGGAACTTCCTATTACTCACTCGTCA
GTGTGGCCGAACACATTTTTCACTTGACCTCAGGCTGGTGAACGCTCCCCTCTGGGGTTCAGGCCTCACG
ATGCCATCCTTTTGTGAAGTGAGGACCTGCAATCCCAGCTTCGTAAAGCCCGCTGGAAATCACTCACACT
TCTGGGATGCCTTCAGAGCAGCCCTCTATCCCTTCAGCTCCCCTGGGATGTGACTCGACCTCCCGTCACT
CCCCAGACTGCCTCTGCCAAGTCCGAAAGTGGAGGCATCCTTGCGAGCAAGTAGGCGGGTCCAGGGTGGC
GCATGTCACTCATCGAAAGTGGAGGCGTCCTTGCGAGCAAGCAGGCGGGTCCAGGGTGGCGTGTCACTCA
TCCTTTTTTCTGGCTACCAAAGGTGCAGATAATTAATGACTACAAAGACCATGACGGTGATTATAAAGAT
CATGACATCGATTACAAGGATGACGATGACAAGAAGAAGCTGGATCTTAGCAACGTCCAGTCCAAGTGTG
GCTCAAAGGATAATATCAAACACGTCCCGGGAGGCGGCAGTGTGCAAATAGTCTACAAACCAGTTGACCT
GAGCAAGGTGACCTCCAAGTGTGGCTCATTAGGCAACATCCATCATAAACCAGGAGGTGGCCAGGTGGAA
GTAAAATCTGAGAAGCTTGACTTCAAGGACAGAGTCCAGTCGAAGATTGGGTCCCTGGACAATATCACCC
ACATCCCTGGCGGAGGAAATAAAAAGGTAAAGGGGGTAGGGTGGGTTGGATGCTGCCCTTGGGTATATGG
GCATTAATCAAGTTGAGTGGACAAAGGCTGGTCCAGTTCCCAGAGGAGGAAAACAGAGGCTTCTGTGTTG
ACTGGCTGGATGTGGGCCCTCAGCAGCATCCAGTGGGTCTCCACTGCCTGTCTCAATCACCTGGAGCTTT
AGCACGTTTCACACCTGGGCCCCAACCTGGAGAGGCTGACCAATGGGTCTCAGGGGCAGCTCGGTTGCTG
GAGTTTTTGTTTTTATTTATTTTTATGTATTTAAGGCAGGGTCTCTGTATTAGTCCATTCTCACACTGCT
AATAAAGACATACCCAAGACTGGGTAATTTATAAAGGAAAGAGGTTTAATGGACTCACAGTTCCATATGG
CTGGGGAGGCCTCAAAATCATGGCGGAAGGCAAAGGAGAAGCAAAGGCATGTCTTACATGGCAACAGGCA
AGAGAGCGTGTGCAGGGGAACTCCCATTTATAAAACCATCAGACCTCATGAGATTTATTCACTATCATGA
GAACAGCATGGGAAAGACCCGCCCCCATGATTCAGTTACCTCCCACTGGGTCCCTCCCATGACACATGGA
ATTATGGGAGCTACAATTCAAGATGAGATTTGGGTGGGGACACAGCCAAACCATATCAGTCTCCCTCTGT
CATCCAGGCTGGAGTGCACTGGCATGATCTCGGCTCACTGCAGCCTCTACCTCCCTGGGTCAGGTGATCT
TCCCACCTCAGCCTCCCAGGTAGCTGGAACTACAGGTACCTGCCACTATGCCTGGCTAAATATTTTGTAT
TTCCTGTGGAGACGAGGTTTTGCCACGTTGCCCAGGCTGGTCTTGAACTCCTGAGGTCAAGCAATATGCC
CACCTCGGCCTCCCAAGGTGCTGGGATTACAGGTGTGAGCCACAGTGCTCGGCCTAAGTCACTGCAGTTT
TTAGCGGCCGCTCGAGTCTAGAGGGCCCGTTTAAACCCGCTGATCAGCCTCGACTGTGCCTTCTAGTTGC
CAGCCATCTGTTGTTTGCCCCTCCCCCGTGCCTTCCTTGACCCTGGAAGGTGCCACTCCCACTGTCCTTT
CCTAATAAAATGAGGAAATTGCATCGCATTGTCTGAGTAGGTGTCATTCTATTCTGGGGGGTGGGGTGGG
GCAGGACAGCAAGGGGGAGGATTGGGAAGACAATAGCAGGCATGCTGGGGATGCGGTGGGCTCTATGGCT
TCTGAGGCGGAAAGAACCAGCTGGGGCTCTAGGGGGTATCCCC
[124 nt withheld, positions 7324-7447]
C
[91 nt withheld, positions 7449-7539]
A
[49 nt withheld, positions 7541-7589]
CCTTTGACGTTGGAGTCCACGTTCTTT
[37 nt withheld, positions 7617-7653]
ACCCTATCTCGGTCTATTCTTTTGATTTATAAGGGATTTTGCCGATTTCGGCCTATTGGTTAAAAAATGA
GCTGATTTAACAAAAATTTAACGCGAATTAATTCTGTGGAATGTGTGTCAGTTAGGGTGTGGAAAGTCCC
CAGGCTCCCCAGCAGGCAGAAGTATGCAAAGCATGCATCTCAATTAGTCAGCAACCAGGTGTGGAAAGTC
CCCAGGCTCCCCAGCAGGCAGAAGTATGCAAAGCATGCATCTCAATTAGTCAGCAACCATAGTCCCGCCC
CTAACTCCGCCCATCCCGCCCCTAACTCCGCCCAGTTCCGCCCATTCTCCGCCCCATGGCTGACTAATTT
TTTTTATTTATGCAGAGGCCGAGGCCGCCTCTGCCTCTGAGCTATTCC
