>Addgene plasmid #203390 | Tau BA 12->10 V393I | depositor partial sequence | sequence record 394401 | Construct 12->10 tau BA V363I sequenced with exon 11 forward primer
ATTCGACAGTGACCTCCAAGTGTGGCTCATTAGGCAACATCCATCATAAACCAGGAGGTGGCCAGGTGGA
AGTAAAATCTGAGAAGCTTGACTTCAAGGACAGAGTCCAGTCGAAGATTGGGTCCCTGGACAATATCACC
CACATCCCTGGCGGAGGAAATAAAAAGGTAAAGGGGGTAGGGTGG
